>Addgene plasmid #170206 | pME-mCD8mCherry | addgene full sequence | sequence record 333267 | Addgene NGS Result
TGTGCACCCTACCGGGACATCTCAGCCCCAGAGACCAGAAGATTGTCGGCCCCGTGGCTCAGTGAAGGGG
ACCGGATTGGACTTCGCCTGTGATATTTACATCTGGGCACCCTTGGCCGGAATCTGCGTGGCCCTTCTGC
TGTCCTTGATCATCACTCTCATCTGCTACCACAGCGCTAGCATGGTGAGCAAGGGCGAGGAGGATAACAT
GGCCATCATCAAGGAGTTCATGCGCTTCAAGGTGCACATGGAGGGCTCCGTGAACGGCCACGAGTTCGAG
ATCGAGGGCGAGGGCGAGGGCCGCCCCTACGAGGGCACCCAGACCGCCAAGCTGAAGGTGACCAAGGGTG
GCCCCCTGCCCTTCGCCTGGGACATCCTGTCCCCTCAGTTCATGTACGGCTCCAAGGCCTACGTGAAGCA
CCCCGCCGACATCCCCGACTACTTGAAGCTGTCCTTCCCCGAGGGCTTCAAGTGGGAGCGCGTGATGAAC
TTCGAGGACGGCGGCGTGGTGACCGTGACCCAGGACTCCTCCCTGCAGGACGGCGAGTTCATCTACAAGG
TGAAGCTGCGCGGCACCAACTTCCCCTCCGACGGCCCCGTAATGCAGAAGAAGACCATGGGCTGGGAGGC
CTCCTCCGAGCGGATGTACCCCGAGGACGGCGCCCTGAAGGGCGAGATCAAGCAGAGGCTGAAGCTGAAG
GACGGCGGCCACTACGACGCTGAGGTCAAGACCACCTACAAGGCCAAGAAGCCCGTGCAGCTGCCCGGCG
CCTACAACGTCAACATCAAGTTGGACATCACCTCCCACAACGAGGACTACACCATCGTGGAACAGTACGA
ACGCGCCGAGGGCCGCCACTCCACCGGCGGCATGGACGAGCTGTACAAGTAATCTAGAGCGGCCGCCACC
GCGGTGGAGCTCCAGCTTTTGTTCCCTTTAGTGAGGGTTAATTGCGCGCTTGGCGTAATCATGGTCATAG
CACCCAGCTTTCTTGTACAAAGTTGGCATTATAAGAAAGCATTGCTTATCAATTTGTTGCAACGAACAGG
TCACTATCAGTCAAAATAAAATCATTATTTGCCATCCAGCTGATATCCCCTATAGTGAGTCGTATTACAT
GGTCATAGCTGTTTCCTGGCAGCTCTGGCCCGTGTCTCAAAATCTCTGATGTTACATTGCACAAGATAAA
AATATATCATCATGAACAATAAAACTGTCTGCTTACATAAACAGTAATACAAGGGGTGTTATGAGCCATA
TTCAACGGGAAACGTCGAGGCCGCGATTAAATTCCAACATGGATGCTGATTTATATGGGTATAAATGGGC
TCGCGATAATGTCGGGCAATCAGGTGCGACAATCTATCGCTTGTATGGGAAGCCCGATGCGCCAGAGTTG
TTTCTGAAACATGGCAAAGGTAGCGTTGCCAATGATGTTACAGATGAGATGGTCAGACTAAACTGGCTGA
CGGAATTTATGCCTCTTCCGACCATCAAGCATTTTATCCGTACTCCTGATGATGCATGGTTACTCACCAC
TGCGATCCCCGGAAAAACAGCATTCCAGGTATTAGAAGAATATCCTGATTCAGGTGAAAATATTGTTGAT
GCGCTGGCAGTGTTCCTGCGCCGGTTGCATTCGATTCCTGTTTGTAATTGTCCTTTTAACAGCGATCGCG
TATTTCGTCTCGCTCAGGCGCAATCACGAATGAATAACGGTTTGGTTGATGCGAGTGATTTTGATGACGA
GCGTAATGGCTGGCCTGTTGAACAAGTCTGGAAAGAAATGCATAAACTTTTGCCATTCTCACCGGATTCA
GTCGTCACTCATGGTGATTTCTCACTTGATAACCTTATTTTTGACGAGGGGAAATTAATAGGTTGTATTG
ATGTTGGACGAGTCGGAATCGCAGACCGATACCAGGATCTTGCCATCCTATGGAACTGCCTCGGTGAGTT
TTCTCCTTCATTACAGAAACGGCTTTTTCAAAAATATGGTATTGATAATCCTGATATGAATAAATTGCAG
TTTCATTTGATGCTCGATGAGTTTTTCTAATCAGAATTGGTTAATTGGTTGTAACACTGGCAGAGCATTA
CGCTGACTTGACGGGACGGCGCAAGCTCATGACCAAAATCCCTTAACGTGAGTTACGCGTCGTTCCACTG
AGCGTCAGACCCCGTAGAAAAGATCAAAGGATCTTCTTGAGATCCTTTTTTTCTGCGCGTAATCTGCTGC
TTGCAAACAAAAAAACCACCGCTACCAGCGGTGGTTTGTTTGCCGGATCAAGAGCTACCAACTCTTTTTC
CGAAGGTAACTGGCTTCAGCAGAGCGCAGATACCAAATACTGTTCTTCTAGTGTAGCCGTAGTTAGGCCA
CCACTTCAAGAACTCTGTAGCACCGCCTACATACCTCGCTCTGCTAATCCTGTTACCAGTGGCTGCTGCC
AGTGGCGATAAGTCGTGTCTTACCGGGTTGGACTCAAGACGATAGTTACCGGATAAGGCGCAGCGGTCGG
GCTGAACGGGGGGTTCGTGCACACAGCCCAGCTTGGAGCGAACGACCTACACCGAACTGAGATACCTACA
GCGTGAGCTATGAGAAAGCGCCACGCTTCCCGAAGGGAGAAAGGCGGACAGGTATCCGGTAAGCGGCAGG
GTCGGAACAGGAGAGCGCACGAGGGAGCTTCCAGGGGGAAACGCCTGGTATCTTTATAGTCCTGTCGGGT
TTCGCCACCTCTGACTTGAGCGTCGATTTTTGTGATGCTCGTCAGGGGGGCGGAGCCTATGGAAAAACGC
CAGCAACGCGGCCTTTTTACGGTTCCTGGCCTTTTGCTGGCCTTTTGCTCACATGTTCTTTCCTGCGTTA
TCCCCTGATTCTGTGGATAACCGTATTACCGCCTTTGAGTGAGCTGATACCGCTCGCCGCAGCCGAACGA
CCGAGCGCAGCGAGTCAGTGAGCGAGGAAGCGGAAGAGCGCCCAATACGCAAACCGCCTCTCCCCGCGCG
TTGGCCGATTCATTAATGCAGCTGGCACGACAGGTTTCCCGACTGGAAAGCGGGCAGTGAGCGCAACGCA
ATTAATACGCGTACCGCTAGCCAGGAAGAGTTTGTAGAAACGCAAAAAGGCCATCCGTCAGGATGGCCTT
CTGCTTAGTTTGATGCCTGGCAGTTTATGGCGGGCGTCCTGCCCGCCACCCTCCGGGCCGTTGCTTCACA
ACGTTCAAATCCGCTCCCGGCGGATTTGTCCTACTCAGGAGAGCGTTCACCGACAAACAACAGATAAAAC
GAAAGGCCCAGTCTTCCGACTGAGCCTTTCGTTTTATTTGATGCCTGGCAGTTCCCTACTCTCGCGTTAA
CGCTAGCATGGATGTTTTCCCAGTCACGACGTTGTAAAACGACGGCCAGTCTTAAGCTCGGGCCCCAAAT
AATGATTTTATTTTGACTGATAGTGACCTGTTCGTTGCAACAAATTGATGAGCAATGCTTTTTTATAATG
CCAACTTTGTACAAAAAAGCAGGCTTGTAAAACGACGGCCAGTGAGCGCGCGTAATACGACTCACTATAG
GGCGAATTGGGTACCGGGCCCCCCCTCGAGGTCGACGGTATCGATAAGCTTGATGCGCGGTACCAAAATG
GCCTCACCGTTGACCCGCTTTCTGTCGCTGAACCTGCTGCTGCTGGGTGAGTCGATTATCCTGGGGAGTG
GAGAAGCTAAGCCACAGGCACCCGAACTCCGAATCTTTCCAAAGAAAATGGACGCCGAACTTGGTCAGAA
GGTGGACCTGGTATGTGAAGTGTTGGGGTCCGTTTCGCAAGGATGCTCTTGGCTCTTCCAGAACTCCAGC
TCCAAACTCCCCCAGCCCACCTTCGTTGTCTATATGGCTTCATCCCACAACAAGATAACGTGGGACGAGA
AGCTCAATTCGTCGAAACTGTTTTCTGCCATGAGGGACACGAATAATAAGTACGTTCTCACCCTGAACAA
GTTCAGCAAGGAAAACGAAGGCTACTATTTCTGCTCAGTCATCAGCAACTCGGTGATGTACTTCAGTTCT
GTCGTGCCAGTCCTTCAGAAAGTGAACTCTACTACTACCAAGCCAGTGCTGCGAACTCCCTCACC
Features (pLannotate 1.2.2; 16 found; start..end, strand, type, name):
    182..889     +  CDS            mCherry: mCherry is a basic (constitutively fluorescent) red fluorescent protein published in 2004, derived from Discosoma sp.. It is reported to be a very rapidly-maturing monomer with low acid sensitivity.
    893..922     -  misc_feature   MCS (fragment): pBluescript multiple cloning site
    935..953     -  promoter       T3 promoter: promoter for bacteriophage T3 RNA polymerase
    982..1081    -  protein_bind   attL2: mutant version of attL; recombination site for the Gateway® LR reaction LR Clonase™
   1099..1117    -  promoter       T7 promoter: promoter for bacteriophage T7 RNA polymerase
   1251..2060    +  CDS            KanR: aminoglycoside phosphotransferase; aph(3')-Ia; confers resistance to kanamycin in bacteria or G418 (Geneticin®) in eukaryotes
   2207..2795    +  rep_origin     ori: high-copy-number ColE1/pMB1/pBR322/pUC origin of replication
   2978..3070    +  CDS            lacI (fragment): lac repressor; lacI; The lac repressor binds to the lac operator to inhibit transcription in E. coli. This inhibition can be relieved by adding lactose or isopropyl-β-D-thiogalactopyranoside (IPTG).
   3125..3152    -  terminator     rrnB T2 terminator: transcription terminator T2 from the E. coli rrnB gene
   3284..3327    +  terminator     rrnB T1 terminator: Escherichia coli rrnB; transcription terminator T1 from the E. coli rrnB gene
   3374..3410    -  CDS            lacZα (fragment): LacZα fragment of β-galactosidase; lacZ fragment
   3426..3525    +  protein_bind   attL1: mutant version of attL; recombination site for the Gateway® LR reaction LR Clonase™
   3525..3545    -  CDS            lacZα (fragment): LacZα fragment of β-galactosidase; lacZ fragment
   3553..3571    +  promoter       T7 promoter: promoter for bacteriophage T7 RNA polymerase
   3580..3624    -  misc_feature   MCS (fragment): pBluescript multiple cloning site
   3638..175     +  CDS            mCD8 (across the origin): mouse lymphocyte antigen CD8 alpha chain
