[The description below was written by a language model from this plasmid's Addgene catalogue record and pLannotate feature annotations shown in this document.]
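Description:
pME-mCD8mCherry is a Gateway middle entry clone built on the pME backbone and catalogued as a zebrafish vector, about 4.1 kb in total. It is maintained in E. coli through a high-copy ColE1/pUC-type origin and selected with kanamycin via an aminoglycoside phosphotransferase (KanR) gene. The rrnB T1 and T2 terminators lie upstream of the cloning region, a usual arrangement in entry vectors that insulates the insert from read-through transcription. Short lacI, lacZα and pBluescript polylinker fragments are also annotated and appear to be cloning remnants rather than functional parts.

The payload sits between attL1 and attL2 recombination sites and consists of the mouse CD8 alpha chain coding sequence (which spans the numbering origin of the sequence record) followed directly by mCherry, giving a C-terminal red fluorescent fusion. As a transmembrane protein, CD8 anchors the fluorophore at the cell membrane, so the fusion outlines cell morphology rather than filling the cytoplasm. The record lists no promoter for the insert, and no eukaryotic promoter or polyadenylation signal is annotated. The only promoters near the cassette are phage T7 and T3 elements, which mainly serve as sequencing primer sites or for in vitro transcription.

Expression therefore depends on an LR Clonase reaction that moves the attL-flanked cassette into a destination vector. In multisite Gateway schemes, this is done alongside a 5′ entry clone supplying a promoter and a 3′ entry clone supplying a polyA signal. The associated publication concerns live imaging of astrocyte morphogenesis in zebrafish neural circuits, consistent with use as a modular membrane-targeted reporter for assembling cell-type-specific transgenes.
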