Addgene plasmid #170206: pME-mCD8mCherry
Purpose: Gateway middle entry vector that encodes mCD8mCherry
Depositing lab: Kelly Monk. Depositing organization: Oregon Health & Science University. Publication: Live-imaging of astrocyte morphogenesis and function in zebrafish neural circuits. Chen J, Poskanzer KE, Freeman MR, Monk KR. Nat Neurosci. 2020 Oct;23(10):1297-1306. doi: 10.1038/s41593-020-0703-x. Epub 2020 Sep 7. PubMed 32895565.
Backbone
  Vector backbone: pME
  Backbone size w/o insert (bp): 2701
  Total vector size (bp): 4125
  Vector type: Zebrafish
Growth in bacteria
  Bacterial resistance: Kanamycin, 50 μg/mL
  Growth temperature: 37°C
  Growth strain: DH5alpha
  Copy number: Unknown
Gene/Insert
  Gene/Insert name: mCD8
  Species: M. musculus (mouse)
  Insert size (bp): 1380
  Promoter: none
  Tag / fusion protein: mCherry (C terminal on insert)
  Cloning method: Gateway Cloning
  Sequencing primers: 5′ GTAATACGACTCACTATAGGG; 3′ CCCTATAGTGAGTCGTATTACA
Terms and licenses: Academic/Nonprofit Terms; Industry Terms: Not Available to Industry
How to cite: pME-mCD8mCherry was a gift from Kelly Monk (Addgene plasmid # 170206 ; http://n2t.net/addgene:170206 ; RRID:Addgene_170206)
